>Addgene plasmid #43391 | II-GGTA | depositor partial sequence | sequence record 58656 | II-GGTA sequence 426 bps
CGTCTCGCTTAACCCCAGAGCAGGTCGTGGCAATCGCGAGCAATAACGGCGGAAAACAGGCTTTGGAAAC
GGTGCAGAGGCTCCTTCCAGTGCTGTGCCAAGCGCACGGACTCACCCCAGAGCAGGTCGTGGCAATCGCG
AGCAATAACGGCGGAAAACAGGCTTTGGAAACGGTGCAGAGGCTCCTTCCAGTGCTGTGCCAAGCGCACG
GCCTCACCCCAGAGCAGGTCGTGGCCATTGCCTCGAATGGAGGGGGCAAACAGGCGTTGGAAACCGTACA
ACGATTGCTGCCGGTGCTGTGCCAAGCGCACGGATTAACCCCAGAGCAGGTCGTGGCAATCGCCTCCAAC
ATTGGCGGGAAACAGGCACTCGAGACTGTCCAGCGCCTGCTTCCCGTGCTGTGCCAAGCGCACGGGCTCA
GAGACG
