>Addgene plasmid #43391 | II-GGTA | addgene partial sequence | sequence record 61297 | M13-F20 5'-TGTAAAACGACGGCCAGT-3'
CTATAGGGCGAATTGGGCCCTCTAGATGCATGCTCGAGCGGCCGCCAGTGTGATGGATATCTGCAGAATT
CGCCCTTGCCGTCCTAGCGCGTCTCGCTTAACCCCAGAGCAGGTCGTGGCAATCGCGAGCAATAACGGCG
GAAAACAGGCTTTGGAAACGGTGCAGAGGCTCCTTCCAGTGCTGTGCCAAGCGCACGGACTCACCCCAGA
GCAGGTCGTGGCAATCGCGAGCAATAACGGCGGAAAACAGGCTTTGGAAACGGTGCAGAGGCTCCTTCCA
GTGCTGTGCCAAGCGCACGGCCTCACCCCAGAGCAGGTCGTGGCCATTGCCTCGAATGGAGGGGGCAAAC
AGGCGTTGGAAACCGTACAACGATTGCTGCCGGTGCTGTGCCAAGCGCACGGATTAACCCCAGAGCAGGT
CGTGGCAATCGCCTCCAACATTGGCGGGAAACAGGCACTCGAGACTGTCCAGCGCCTGCTTCCCGTGCTG
TGCCAAGCGCACGGGCTCAGAGACGTGGGCACAGGAAAGAAGGGCGAATTCCAGCACACTGGCGGCCGTT
ACTAGTGGATCCGAGCTCGGTACCAAGCTTGATGCATAGCTTGAGTATTCTATAGTGTCACCTAAATAGC
TTGGCGTAATCATGGTCATAGCTGTTTCCTGTGTGAAATTGTTATCCGCTCACAATTCCACACAACATAC
GAGCCGGAAGCATAAAGTGTAAAGCCTGGGGTGCCTAATGAGTGAGCTAACTCACATTAATTGCGTTGCG
CTCACTGCCCGCTTTCCAGTCGGGAAACCTGTCGTGCCAGCTGCATTAATGAATCGGCCAACGCGCGGGG
AGAGGCGGTTTGCGTATTGGGCGCTCTTCCGCTTCCTCGCTCACTGACTCGCTGCGCTCGGTCGTTCGGC
TGCGGCGAGCGGTATCAGCTCACTCAAAGGCGGTAATACGGTTATCCACAGAATCAGGGGATA
