[The description below was written by a language model from this plasmid's Addgene catalogue record.]
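Description:
II-GGTA is a bacterial cloning plasmid built on the commercial pCRII-TOPO backbone (about 4.0 kb without insert), into which a 426 bp synthetic fragment was introduced by TOPO cloning. It is a high-copy plasmid propagated in E. coli and carries both ampicillin and kanamycin resistance, so either or both antibiotics can be used for selection. The vector has no recorded function in eukaryotic cells: it is classed purely as a cloning vector, and the record lists no mammalian promoter, reporter or tag. The insert sits between the T7 and M13-reverse primer sites, which serve as the flanking sequencing positions for verifying it.

The insert is described only by its name and as synthetic, and no feature table is provided, so its internal organisation is not documented here. The plasmid was deposited alongside a publication describing a TALEN genome-editing system for making human stem cell-based disease models. In that context, the name suggests a pre-assembled block of TAL effector repeat units recognising the four-base sequence GGTA. The "II" prefix probably marks the block's position in a stepwise assembly scheme, and the insert size is consistent with roughly four repeats, but this reading is an inference from the name and length rather than something the record states. On that basis, the plasmid would be one member of a library of modular repeat-array parts that are combined to build custom TALE DNA-binding domains, which are then joined to a nuclease domain in a separate expression vector. II-GGTA acts as a storage and source plasmid for the fragment and is not itself an editing reagent.
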