Addgene plasmid #43391: II-GGTA
Depositing lab: Chad Cowan & Kiran Musunuru. Depositing organization: Harvard University. Publication: A TALEN Genome-Editing System for Generating Human Stem Cell-Based Disease Models. Ding Q, Lee YK, Schaefer EA, Peters DT, Veres A, Kim K, Kuperwasser N, Motola DL, Meissner TB, Hendriks WT, Trevisan M, Gupta RM, Moisan A, Banks E, Friesen M, Schinzel RT, Xia F, Tang A, Xia Y, Figueroa E, Wann A, Ahfeldt T, Daheron L, Zhang F, Rubin LL, Peng LF, Chung RT, Musunuru K, Cowan CA. Cell Stem Cell. 2012 Dec 12. pii: S1934-5909(12)00645-5. doi: 10.1016/j.stem.2012.11.011. PubMed 23246482.
Backbone
  Vector backbone: pCRII-TOPO
  Backbone manufacturer: Invitrogen
  Backbone size w/o insert (bp): 3973
  Vector type: Bacterial Cloning
Growth in bacteria
  Bacterial resistance: Ampicillin and Kanamycin, 100 & 50 μg/mL
  Growth temperature: 37°C
  Growth strain: Top10
  Copy number: High Copy
Gene/Insert
  Gene/Insert name: II-GGTA
  Species: Synthetic
  Insert size (bp): 426
  Cloning method: TOPO Cloning
  Sequencing primers: 5′ T7; 3′ M13-rev
Terms and licenses: Academic/Nonprofit Terms; Industry Terms: Not Available to Industry
How to cite: II-GGTA was a gift from Chad Cowan & Kiran Musunuru (Addgene plasmid # 43391 ; http://n2t.net/addgene:43391 ; RRID:Addgene_43391)
